Addgene plasmid #87527: pTALE-STAR-A_RFP entry
Purpose: (Empty Backbone) Destination vector for domain insertion
Depositing lab: Steve Pollard. Depositing organization: University of Edinburgh. Publication: STAR: a simple TAL effector assembly reaction using isothermal assembly. Gogolok S, Garcia-Diaz C, Pollard SM. Sci Rep. 2016 Sep 12;6:33209. doi: 10.1038/srep33209. PubMed 27615025.
Backbone
  Vector backbone: pCAG-GFP-IRES-puro
  Vector type: TALEN, Synthetic Biology ; TALE empty functional domain
  Selectable markers: RFP under bacterial promoter
Growth in bacteria
  Bacterial resistance: Ampicillin, 100 μg/mL
  Growth temperature: 37°C
  Growth strain: DH5alpha
  Copy number: High Copy
Gene/Insert
  Gene/Insert name: None
Terms and licenses: Academic/Nonprofit Terms; Industry Terms: Not Available to Industry
How to cite: pTALE-STAR-A_RFP entry was a gift from Steve Pollard (Addgene plasmid # 87527 ; http://n2t.net/addgene:87527 ; RRID:Addgene_87527)
