[The description below was written by a language model from this plasmid's Addgene catalogue record and pLannotate feature annotations shown in this document.]
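Description:
pTALE-STAR-A_RFP entry is an empty mammalian expression backbone from the STAR (simple TAL effector assembly reaction) system, catalogued as a destination vector for inserting a functional domain onto a TALE scaffold. It derives from pCAG-GFP-IRES-puro. In E. coli it is maintained as a high-copy plasmid through a ColE1/pUC-type origin, with ampicillin resistance from the β-lactamase gene. An SV40 origin and SV40 polyadenylation signals remain from the parental backbone. No GFP, IRES or puromycin resistance features are annotated in the 7.2 kb sequence, and no mammalian selection marker is recorded.

The expression unit is driven by the CAG promoter (CMV enhancer, chicken β-actin promoter and chimeric intron). This is followed by a 3xFLAG epitope tag and two fragments matching Xanthomonas TAL effector proteins (hits to avrXa10 and avrBs3). These most likely represent the N- and C-terminal TALE flanking regions, between which a DNA-binding repeat array would sit; the record does not describe that junction. The short TetR and lacI hits appear to be incidental fragments.

Downstream of the C-terminal TALE segment, a BioBrick prefix and suffix enclose a bacterial cassette of lac promoter and operator, mRFP1, and the rrnB T1 and T7Te terminators, followed by the bGH poly(A) signal. This RFP cassette is the "selectable marker" listed in the record. It serves as a visual placeholder: colonies carrying the unmodified vector turn red, while replacing the cassette with an effector domain should give colourless colonies. The record names no specific domains. It does indicate that assembly relies on isothermal assembly, yielding FLAG-tagged designer TALE fusions for expression in mammalian cells.
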