Features (pLannotate 1.2.2; 30 found; start..end, strand, type, name):
      1..380     +  enhancer       CMV enhancer: human cytomegalovirus immediate early enhancer
    383..658     +  promoter       chicken β-actin promoter: No description available
    659..1667    +  intron         chimeric intron: chimera between introns from chicken β-actin and rabbit β-globin
   1740..1805    +  CDS            3xFLAG: three tandem FLAG® epitope tags, followed by an enterokinase cleavage site
   1857..2267    +  CDS            avrXa10 (fragment): AVX10_XANOO - Experimental evidence at protein level: Swiss-Prot protein existence level 1. Avirulence protein. Induces the hypersensitive response (HR)in rice plants carrying the resistance gene Xa10. Activity depends on the presence of the core repeat domains; replacement with repeat domains from other proteins (AvrBs3 of X.euvesicatoria (AC P14727) or AvrXa7 of this organism) does not elicit the HR. Probably acts as a transcription factor in its host plant (rice) to induce plant resistance or disease. From Xanthomonas oryzae pv. oryzae.
   2301..2327    +  CDS            TetR (fragment): tetracycline resistance regulatory protein; tetR
   2420..2608    +  CDS            avrBs3 (fragment): AVRB3_XANEU - Experimental evidence at protein level: Swiss-Prot protein existence level 1. Avirulence protein. Acts as a transcription factor in C.annuum plants. In susceptible plants lacking the Bs3 resistance gene induces expression of a number of genes, including genes homologous to a family of auxin-induced genes, alpha-expansin genes, pectate lyase, anthocyanidin glucoside rhamnosyl transferase and at least one transcription factor, UPA20. Their expression leads to plant hypertrophy in mesophyll cells, probably mainly mediated by UPA20 (PubMed:17962565). In resistant plants induces the h
   2671..2692    +  misc_feature   BioBrick prefix: BioBrick prefix for parts that do not start with "ATG"
   2693..2780    +  CDS            lacI (fragment): lac repressor; lacI; The lac repressor binds to the lac operator to inhibit transcription in E. coli. This inhibition can be relieved by adding lactose or isopropyl-β-D-thiogalactopyranoside (IPTG).
   2793..2814    +  protein_bind   CAP binding site: CAP binding activates transcription in the presence of cAMP. E. coli catabolite activator protein
   2829..2859    +  promoter       lac promoter: promoter for the E. coli lac operon
   2867..2883    +  protein_bind   lac operator: The lac repressor binds to the lac operator to inhibit transcription in E. coli. This inhibition can be relieved by adding lactose or isopropyl-β-D-thiogalactopyranoside (IPTG). lac repressor encoded by lacI
   2919..3593    +  CDS            mRFP1: mRFP1 is a basic (constitutively fluorescent) red fluorescent protein published in 2002, derived from Discosoma sp.. It is reported to be a somewhat slowly-maturing monomer with low acid sensitivity.
   3641..3712    +  terminator     rrnB T1 terminator: transcription terminator T1 from the E. coli rrnB gene
   3728..3755    +  terminator     T7Te terminator: phage T7 early transcription terminator
   3762..3782    +  misc_feature   BioBrick suffix: universal suffix for all parts
   3821..4045    +  polyA_signal   bGH poly(A) signal: bovine growth hormone polyadenylation signal
   4049..4065    +  promoter       SV40 promoter (fragment): SV40 enhancer and early promoter
   4116..4132    -  protein_bind   lac operator: The lac repressor binds to the lac operator to inhibit transcription in E. coli. This inhibition can be relieved by adding lactose or isopropyl-β-D-thiogalactopyranoside (IPTG). lac repressor encoded by lacI
   4140..4170    -  promoter       lac promoter: promoter for the E. coli lac operon
   4185..4206    -  protein_bind   CAP binding site: CAP binding activates transcription in the presence of cAMP. E. coli catabolite activator protein
   4219..4258    -  CDS            lacI (fragment): lac repressor; lacI; The lac repressor binds to the lac operator to inhibit transcription in E. coli. This inhibition can be relieved by adding lactose or isopropyl-β-D-thiogalactopyranoside (IPTG).
   4265..4287    +  promoter       SV40 promoter (fragment): SV40 enhancer and early promoter
   4311..4446    +  rep_origin     SV40 ori: SV40 origin of replication
   4466..4600    +  polyA_signal   SV40 poly(A) signal: SV40 polyadenylation signal
   4602..4656    -  CDS            lacI (fragment): lac repressor; lacI; The lac repressor binds to the lac operator to inhibit transcription in E. coli. This inhibition can be relieved by adding lactose or isopropyl-β-D-thiogalactopyranoside (IPTG).
   4839..5427    -  rep_origin     ori: high-copy-number ColE1/pMB1/pBR322/pUC origin of replication
   5598..6458    -  CDS            AmpR: β-lactamase; bla; confers resistance to ampicillin, carbenicillin, and related antibiotics
   6459..6475    -  promoter       AmpR promoter (fragment): bla
   7061..7195    +  polyA_signal   SV40 poly(A) signal: SV40 polyadenylation signal
>Addgene plasmid #87527 | pTALE-STAR-A_RFP entry | depositor full sequence | sequence record 170708 | Full Sequence
GACATTGATTATTGACTAGTTATTAATAGTAATCAATTACGGGGTCATTAGTTCATAGCCCATATATGGA
GTTCCGCGTTACATAACTTACGGTAAATGGCCCGCCTGGCTGACCGCCCAACGACCCCCGCCCATTGACG
TCAATAATGACGTATGTTCCCATAGTAACGCCAATAGGGACTTTCCATTGACGTCAATGGGTGGACTATT
TACGGTAAACTGCCCACTTGGCAGTACATCAAGTGTATCATATGCCAAGTACGCCCCCTATTGACGTCAA
TGACGGTAAATGGCCCGCCTGGCATTATGCCCAGTACATGACCTTATGGGACTTTCCTACTTGGCAGTAC
ATCTACGTATTAGTCATCGCTATTACCATGGGTCGAGGTGAGCCCCACGTTCTGCTTCACTCTCCCCATC
TCCCCCCCCTCCCCACCCCCAATTTTGTATTTATTTATTTTTTAATTATTTTGTGCAGCGATGGGGGCGG
GGGGGGGGGGGGCGCGCGCCAGGCGGGGCGGGGCGGGGCGAGGGGCGGGGCGGGGCGAGGCGGAGAGGTG
CGGCGGCAGCCAATCAGAGCGGCGCGCTCCGAAAGTTTCCTTTTATGGCGAGGCGGCGGCGGCGGCGGCC
CTATAAAAAGCGAAGCGCGCGGCGGGCGGGAGTCGCTGCGTTGCCTTCGCCCCGTGCCCCGCTCCGCGCC
GCCTCGCGCCGCCCGCCCCGGCTCTGACTGACCGCGTTACTCCCACAGGTGAGCGGGCGGGACGGCCCTT
CTCCTCCGGGCTGTAATTAGCGCTTGGTTTAATGACGGCTCGTTTCTTTTCTGTGGCTGCGTGAAAGCCT
TAAAGGGCTCCGGGAGGGCCCTTTGTGCGGGGGGGAGCGGCTCGGGGGGTGCGTGCGTGTGTGTGTGCGT
GGGGAGCGCCGCGTGCGGCCCGCGCTGCCCGGCGGCTGTGAGCGCTGCGGGCGCGGCGCGGGGCTTTGTG
CGCTCCGCGTGTGCGCGAGGGGAGCGCGGCCGGGGGCGGTGCCCCGCGGTGCGGGGGGGCTGCGAGGGGA
ACAAAGGCTGCGTGCGGGGTGTGTGCGTGGGGGGGTGAGCAGGGGGTGTGGGCGCGGCGGTCGGGCTGTA
ACCCCCCCCTGCACCCCCCTCCCCGAGTTGCTGAGCACGGCCCGGCTTCGGGTGCGGGGCTCCGTGCGGG
GCGTGGCGCGGGGCTCGCCGTGCCGGGCGGGGGGTGGCGGCAGGTGGGGGTGCCGGGCGGGGCGGGGCCG
CCTCGGGCCGGGGAGGGCTCGGGGGAGGGGCGCGGCGGCCCCGGAGCGCCGGCGGCTGTCGAGGCGCGGC
GAGCCGCAGCCATTGCCTTTTATGGTAATCGTGCGAGAGGGCGCAGGGACTTCCTTTGTCCCAAATCTGG
CGGAGCCGAAATCTGGGAGGCGCCGCCGCACCCCCTCTAGCGGGCGCGGGCGAAGCGGTGCGGCGCCGGC
AGGAAGGAAATGGGCGGGGAGGGCCTTCGTGCGTCGCCGCGCCGCCGTCCCCTTCTCCATCTCCAGCCTC
GGGGCTGCCGCAGGGGGACGGCTGCCTTCGGGGGGGACGGGGCAGGGCGGGGTTCGGCTTCTGGCGTGTG
ACCGGCGGCTCTAGAGCCTCTGCTAACCATGTTCATGCCTTCTTCTTTTTCCTACAGCTCCTGGGCAACG
TGCTGGTTGTTGTGCTGTCTCATCATTTTGGCAAAGAATTCCTCGAGGCCGCCACCATGGACTACAAAGA
CCATGACGGTGATTATAAAGATCATGACATCGATTACAAGGATGACGATGACAAGATGGCCCCCAAGAAG
AAGAGGAAGGTGGGCATTCACCGCGGGGTACCTATGGTGGACTTGAGGACACTCGGTTATTCGCAACAGC
AACAGGAGAAAATCAAGCCTAAGGTCAGGAGCACCGTCGCGCAACACCACGAGGCGCTTGTGGGGCATGG
CTTCACTCATGCGCATATTGTCGCGCTTTCACAGCACCCTGCGGCGCTTGGGACGGTGGCTGTCAAATAC
CAAGATATGATTGCGGCCCTGCCCGAAGCCACGCACGAGGCAATTGTAGGGGTCGGTAAACAGTGGTCGG
GAGCGCGAGCACTTGAGGCGCTGCTGACTGTGGCGGGTGAGCTTAGGGGGCCTCCGCTCCAGCTCGACAC
CGGGCAGCTGCTGAAGATCGCGAAGAGAGGGGGAGTAACAGCGGTAGAGGCAGTGCACGCCTGGCGCAAT
GCGCTCACCGGGGCCCCCTTGAACCTGCAGGATACGTTTATCAGTGATAAAGTGTCAAGCATGACAAAGT
TGCAGCCGAATACAGTGGTATCCTGCAGGTGCTCTGTCAGGACCACGGGCTTACGCCACAACAGGTGGTG
GCGATTGCATCTAACATTGGCGGACGCCCTGCCTTGGTGTCCATCGTAGCCCAATTGTCCAGGCCCGATC
CCGCGTTGGCTGCGTTAACGAATGACCATCTGGTGGCGTTGGCATGTCTTGGTGGACGACCCGCGCTCGA
TGCAGTCAAAAAGGGTCTGCCTCATGCTCCCGCATTGATCAAAAGAACCAACCGGCGGATTCCCGAGAGA
ACTTCCCATCGAGTCGCGGCTAGCCCCAAGAAGAAGAGAAAGGTGGAGGCCAGCGGTTCCGGACAGTAGA
GACGCCATTGGAATTCGCGGCCGCTTCTAGAGCAATACGCAAACCGCCTCTCCCCGCGCGTTGGCCGATT
CATTAATGCAGCTGGCACGACAGGTTTCCCGACTGGAAAGCGGGCAGTGAGCGCAACGCAATTAATGTGA
GTTAGCTCACTCATTAGGCACCCCAGGCTTTACACTTTATGCTTCCGGCTCGTATGTTGTGTGGAATTGT
GAGCGGATAACAATTTCACACATACTAGAGAAAGAGGAGAAATACTAGATGGCTTCCTCCGAAGACGTTA
TCAAAGAGTTCATGCGTTTCAAAGTTCGTATGGAAGGTTCCGTTAACGGTCACGAGTTCGAAATCGAAGG
TGAAGGTGAAGGTCGTCCGTACGAAGGTACCCAGACCGCTAAACTGAAAGTTACCAAAGGTGGTCCGCTG
CCGTTCGCTTGGGACATCCTGTCCCCGCAGTTCCAGTACGGTTCCAAAGCTTACGTTAAACACCCGGCTG
ACATCCCGGACTACCTGAAACTGTCCTTCCCGGAAGGTTTCAAATGGGAACGTGTTATGAACTTCGAAGA
CGGTGGTGTTGTTACCGTTACCCAGGACTCCTCCCTGCAAGACGGTGAGTTCATCTACAAAGTTAAACTG
CGTGGTACCAACTTCCCGTCCGACGGTCCGGTTATGCAGAAAAAAACCATGGGTTGGGAAGCTTCCACCG
AACGTATGTACCCGGAAGACGGTGCTCTGAAAGGTGAAATCAAAATGCGTCTGAAACTGAAAGACGGTGG
TCACTACGACGCTGAAGTTAAAACCACCTACATGGCTAAAAAACCGGTTCAGCTGCCGGGTGCTTACAAA
ACCGACATCAAACTGGACATCACCTCCCACAACGAAGACTACACCATCGTTGAACAGTACGAACGTGCTG
AAGGTCGTCACTCCACCGGTGCTTAATAACGCTGATAGTGCTAGTGTAGATCGCTACTAGAGCCAGGCAT
CAAATAAAACGAAAGGCTCAGTCGAAAGACTGGGCCTTTCGTTTTATCTGTTGTTTGTCGGTGAACGCTC
TCTACTAGAGTCACACTGGCTCACCTTCGGGTGGGCCTTTCTGCGTTTATATACTAGTAGCGGCCGCTGC
AGTCAGACCGTCTCAAGCTGAGCTCGCTGATCAGCCTCGACTGTGCCTTCTAGTTGCCAGCCATCTGTTG
TTTGCCCCTCCCCCGTGCCTTCCTTGACCCTGGAAGGTGCCACTCCCACTGTCCTTTCCTAATAAAATGA
GGAAATTGCATCGCATTGTCTGAGTAGGTGTCATTCTATTCTGGGGGGTGGGGTGGGGCAGGACAGCAAG
GGGGAGGATTGGGAAGACAATAGCAGGCATGCTGGGGATGCGGTGGGCTCTATGGCTTCTGAGGCGGAAA
GAACCTGCAGCCCAAGCTTGGCGTAATCATGGTCATAGCTGTTTCCTGTGTGAAATTGTTATCCGCTCAC
AATTCCACACAACATACGAGCCGGAAGCATAAAGTGTAAAGCCTGGGGTGCCTAATGAGTGAGCTAACTC
ACATTAATTGCGTTGCGCTCACTGCCCGCTTTCCAGTCGGGAAACCTGTCGTGCCAGCGGATCCGCATCT
CAATTAGTCAGCAACCATAGTCCCGCCCCTAACTCCGCCCATCCCGCCCCTAACTCCGCCCAGTTCCGCC
CATTCTCCGCCCCATGGCTGACTAATTTTTTTTATTTATGCAGAGGCCGAGGCCGCCTCGGCCTCTGAGC
TATTCCAGAAGTAGTGAGGAGGCTTTTTTGGAGGCCTAGGCTTTTGCAAAAAGCTAACTTGTTTATTGCA
GCTTATAATGGTTACAAATAAAGCAATAGCATCACAAATTTCACAAATAAAGCATTTTTTTCACTGCATT
CTAGTTGTGGTTTGTCCAAACTCATCAATGTATCTTATCATGTCTGGATCCGCTGCATTAATGAATCGGC
CAACGCGCGGGGAGAGGCGGTTTGCGTATTGGGCGCTCTTCCGCTTCCTCGCTCACTGACTCGCTGCGCT
CGGTCGTTCGGCTGCGGCGAGCGGTATCAGCTCACTCAAAGGCGGTAATACGGTTATCCACAGAATCAGG
GGATAACGCAGGAAAGAACATGTGAGCAAAAGGCCAGCAAAAGGCCAGGAACCGTAAAAAGGCCGCGTTG
CTGGCGTTTTTCCATAGGCTCCGCCCCCCTGACGAGCATCACAAAAATCGACGCTCAAGTCAGAGGTGGC
GAAACCCGACAGGACTATAAAGATACCAGGCGTTTCCCCCTGGAAGCTCCCTCGTGCGCTCTCCTGTTCC
GACCCTGCCGCTTACCGCATACCTGTCCGCCTTTCTCCCTTCGGGAAGCGTGGCGCTTTCTCAATGCTCA
CGCTGTAGGTATCTCAGTTCGGTGTAGGTCGTTCGCTCCAAGCTGGGCTGTGTGCACGAACCCCCCGTTC
AGCCCGACCGCTGCGCCTTATCCGGTAACTATCGTCTTGAGTCCAACCCGGTAAGACACGACTTATCGCC
ACTGGCAGCAGCCACTGGTAACAGGATTAGCAGAGCGAGGTATGTAGGCGGTGCTACAGAGTTCTTGAAG
TGGTGGCCTAACTACGGCTACACTAGAAGGACAGTATTTGGTATCTGCGCTCTGCTGAAGCCAGTTACCT
TCGGAAAAAGAGTTGGTAGCTCTTGATCCGGCAAACAAACCACCGCTGGTAGCGGTGGTTTTTTTGTTTG
CAAGCAGCAGATTACGCGCAGAAAAAAAGGATCTCAAGAAGATCCTTTGATCTTTTCTACGGGGTCTGAC
GCTCAGTGGAACGAAAACTCACGTTAAGGGATTTTGGTCATGAGATTATCAAAAAGGATCTTCACCTAGA
TCCTTTTAAATTAAAAATGAAGTTTTAAATCAATCTAAAGTATATATGAGTAAACTTGGTCTGACAGTTA
CCAATGCTTAATCAGTGAGGCACCTATCTCAGCGATCTGTCTATTTCGTTCATCCATAGTTGCCTGACTC
CCCGTCGTGTAGATAACTACGATACGGGAGGGCTTACCATCTGGCCCCAGTGCTGCAATGATACCGCGAG
ACCCACGCTCACCGGCTCCAGATTTATCAGCAATAAACCAGCCAGCCGGAAGGGCCGAGCGCAGAAGTGG
TCCTGCAACTTTATCCGCCTCCATCCAGTCTATTAATTGTTGCCGGGAAGCTAGAGTAAGTAGTTCGCCA
GTTAATAGTTTGCGCAACGTTGTTGCCATTGCTACAGGCATCGTGGTGTCACGCTCGTCGTTTGGTATGG
CTTCATTCAGCTCCGGTTCCCAACGATCAAGGCGAGTTACATGATCCCCCATGTTGTGCAAAAAAGCGGT
TAGCTCCTTCGGTCCTCCGATCGTTGTCAGAAGTAAGTTGGCCGCAGTGTTATCACTCATGGTTATGGCA
GCACTGCATAATTCTCTTACTGTCATGCCATCCGTAAGATGCTTTTCTGTGACTGGTGAGTACTCAACCA
AGTCATTCTGAGAATAGTGTATGCGGCGACCGAGTTGCTCTTGCCCGGCGTCAATACGGGATAATACCGC
GCCACATAGCAGAACTTTAAAAGTGCTCATCATTGGAAAACGTTCTTCGGGGCGAAAACTCTCAAGGATC
TTACCGCTGTTGAGATCCAGTTCGATGTAACCCACTCGTGCACCCAACTGATCTTCAGCATCTTTTACTT
TCACCAGCGTTTCTGGGTGAGCAAAAACAGGAAGGCAAAATGCCGCAAAAAAGGGAATAAGGGCGACACG
GAAATGTTGAATACTCATACTCTTCCTTTTTCAATGACCGCTTTGGAAAAACAAAGACTGTATTTCCTGG
AAATTAATGTTTATTCAATAAACTGTGTATTCAGCTATATCACATAGTGGTGAGGCTGAAATGAGGCGGG
AAGAGGCGGTTGGGGCTTAATTATATCAATTTGGGTGGCCCCACAGCGCCTCCAAGGCGCCAGTCCTGTT
TTGACAAGTTGCCTCTGGAAGCCTCTACAATGCCTCTCTTCTTTTTCTCCAGAGTAAGCGGAGGCCAGGG
GCCCCCGGCCTCTGCTTAATACTAAAAAAAACAGCTGTTGTCATAGTAATGATTGGGTGGAAACATTCCA
GGCCTGGGTGGAGAGGCTTTTTGCTTCCTCTTGCAAAACCACACTGACATTCCAGGCCTGGGTGGAGAGG
CTTTTTGCTTCCTCTTGCAAAACCACACTGCCCTCTGGAGGGCAGTTGCCTAGCAACTAACTAAAAGAGG
ATGTCGCACGGCCAGCTGCGGTCAGTTAGTCACTTCCTGCTTAACTGACTTGACATTTTCTATTTTAAGA
GTCGGGAGGAAAATTACTGTGTTGGAGGCCCTCCGCCATCTTCTGAAGCTGAATCGAATTAACTTGTTTA
TTGCAGCTTATAATGGTTACAAATAAAGCAATAGCATCACAAATTTCACAAATAAAGCATTTTTTTCACT
GCATTCTAGTTGTGGTTTGTCCAAACTCATCAATGTATCTTATCATGTCTGGATCTGATATCATCGTC
