>Addgene plasmid #87527 | pTALE-STAR-A_RFP entry | depositor partial sequence | sequence record 170710 | half repeat encoding NI
CTTACGCCACAACAGGTGGTGGCGATTGCATCTAACATTGGCGGACGCCCTGCCTTGGTG
