>Addgene plasmid #87527 | pTALE-STAR-A_RFP entry | addgene partial sequence | sequence record 174829 | Addgene Partial NGS Result
GCCTCGGGCCGGGGAGGGCTCGGGGGAGGGGCGCGGCGGCCCCCGGAGCGCCGGCGGCTGTCGAGGCGCG
GCGAGCCGCAGCCATTGCCTTTTATGGTAATCGTGCGAGAGGGCGCAGGGACTTCCTTTGTCCCAAATCT
GTGCGGAGCCGAAATCTGGGAGGCGCCGCCGCACCCCCTCTAGCGGGCGCGGGGCGAAGCGGTGCGGCGC
CGGCAGGAAGGAAATGGGCGGGGAGGGCCTTCGTGCGTCGCCGCGCCGCCGTCCCCTTCTCCCTCTCCAG
CCTCGGGGCTGTCCGCGGGGGGACGGCTGCCTTCGGGGGGGACGGGGCAGGGCGGGGTTCGGCTTCTGGC
GTGTGACCGGCGGCTCTAGAGCCTCTGCTAACCATGTTCATGCCTTCTTCTTTTTCCTACAGCTCCTGGG
CAACGTGCTGGTTATTGTGCTGTCTCATCATTTTGGCAAAGAATTCCTCGAGGCCGCCACCATGGACTAC
AAAGACCATGACGGTGATTATAAAGATCATGACATCGATTACAAGGATGACGATGACAAGATGGCCCCCA
AGAAGAAGAGGAAGGTGGGCATTCACCGCGGGGTACCTATGGTGGACTTGAGGACACTCGGTTATTCGCA
ACAGCAACAGGAGAAAATCAAGCCTAAGGTCAGGAGCACCGTCGCGCAACACCACGAGGCGCTTGTGGGG
CATGGCTTCACTCATGCGCATATTGTCGCGCTTTCACAGCACCCTGCGGCGCTTGGGACGGTGGCTGTCA
AATACCAAGATATGATTGCGGCCCTGCCCGAAGCCACGCACGAGGCAATTGTAGGGGTCGGTAAACAGTG
GTCGGGAGCGCGAGCACTTGAGGCGCTGCTGACTGTGGCGGGTGAGCTTAGGGGGCCTCCGCTCCAGCTC
GACACCGGGCAGCTGCTGAAGATCGCGAAGAGAGGGGGAGTAACAGCGGTAGAGGCAGTGCACGCCTGGC
GCAATGCGCTCACCGGGGCCCCCTTGAACCTGCAGGATACGTTTATCAGTGATAAAGTGTCAAGCATGAC
AAAGTTGCAGCCGAATACAGTGGTATCCTGCAGGTGCTCTGTCAGGACCACGGGCTTACGCCACAACAGG
TGGTGGCGATTGCATCTAACATTGGCGGACGCCCTGCCTTGGTGTCCATCGTAGCCCAATTGTCCAGGCC
CGATCCCGCGTTGGCTGCGTTAACGAATGACCATCTGGTGGCGTTGGCATGTCTTGGTGGACGACCCGCG
CTCGATGCAGTCAAAAAGGGTCTGCCTCATGCTCCCGCATTGATCAAAAGAACCAACCGGCGGATTCCCG
AGAGAACTTCCCATCGAGTCGCGGCTAGCCCCAAGAAGAAGAGAAAGGTGGAGGCCAGCGGTTCCGGACA
GTAGAGACGCCATTGGAATTCGCGGCCGCTTCTAGAGCAATACGCAAACCGCCTCTCCCCGCGCGTTGGC
CGATTCATTAATGCAGCTGGCACGACAGGTTTCCCGACTGGAAAGCGGGCAGTGAGCGCAACGCAATTAA
TGTGAGTTAGCTCACTCATTAGGCACCCCAGGCTTTACACTTTATGCTTCCGGCTCGTATGTTGTGTGGA
ATTGTGAGCGGATAACAATTTCACACATACTAGAGAAAGAGGAGAAATACTAGATGGCTTCCTCCGAAGA
CGTTATCAAAGAGTTCATGCGTTTCAAAGTTCGTATGGAAGGTTCCGTTAACGGTCACGAGTTCGAAATC
GAAGGTGAAGGTGAAGGTCGTCCGTACGAAGGTACCCAGACCGCTAAACTGAAAGTTACCAAAGGTGGTC
CGCTGCCGTTCGCTTGGGACATCCTGTCCCCGCAGTTCCAGTACGGTTCCAAAGCTTACGTTAAACACCC
GGCTGACATCCCGGACTACCTGAAACTGTCCTTCCCGGAAGGTTTCAAATGGGAACGTGTTATGAACTTC
GAAGACGGTGGTGTTGTTACCGTTACCCAGGACTCCTCCCTGCAAGACGGTGAGTTCATCTACAAAGTTA
AACTGCGTGGTACCAACTTCCCGTCCGACGGTCCGGTTATGCAGAAAAAAACCATGGGTTGGGAAGCTTC
CACCGAACGTATGTACCCGGAAGACGGTGCTCTGAAAGGTGAAATCAAAATGCGTCTGAAACTGAAAGAC
GGTGGTCACTACGACGCTGAAGTTAAAACCACCTACATGGCTAAAAAACCGGTTCAGCTGCCGGGTGCTT
ACAAAACCGACATCAAACTGGACATCACCTCCCACAACGAAGACTACACCATCGTTGAACAGTACGAACG
TGCTGAAGGTCGTCACTCCACCGGTGCTTAATAACGCTGATAGTGCTAGTGTAGATCGCTACTAGAGCCA
GGCATCAAATAAAACGAAAGGCTCAGTCGAAAGACTGGGCCTTTCGTTTTATCTGTTGTTTGTCGGTGAA
CGCTCTCTACTAGAGTCACACTGGCTCACCTTCGGGTGGGCCTTTCTGCGTTTATATACTAGTAGCGGCC
GCTGCAGTCAGACCGTCTCAAGCTGAGCTCGCTGATCAGCCTCGACTGTGCCTTCTAGTTGCCAGCCATC
TGTTGTTTGCCCCTCCCCCGTGCCTTCCTTGACCCTGGAAGGTGCCACTCCCACTGTCCTTTCCTAATAA
AATGAGGAAATTGCATCGCATTGTCTGAGTAGGTGTCATTCTATTCTGGGGGGTGGGGTGGGGCAGGACA
GCAAGGGGGAGGATTGGGAAGACAATAGCAGGCATGCTGGGGATGCGGTGGGCTCTATGGCTTCTGAGGC
GGAAAGAACCTGCAGCCCAAGCTTGGCGTAATCATGGTCATAGCTGTTTCCTGTGTGAAATTGTTATCCG
CTCACAATTCCACACAACATACGAGCCGGAAGCATAAAGTGTAAAGCCTGGGGTGCCTAATGAGTGAGCT
AACTCACATTAATTGCGTTGCGCTCACTGCCCGCTTTCCAGTCGGGAAACCTGTCGTGCCAGCGGATCCG
CATCTCAATTAGTCAGCAACCATAGTCCCGCCCCTAACTCCGCCCATCCCGCCCCTAACTCCGCCCAGTT
CCGCCCATTCTCCGCCCCATGGCTGACTAATTTTTTTTATTTATGCAGAGGCCGAGGCCGCCTCGGCCTC
TGAGCTATTCCAGAAGTAGTGAGGAGGCTTTTTTGGAGGCCTAGGCTTTTGCAAAAAGCTAACTTGTTTA
TTGCAGCTTATAATGGTTACAAATAAAGCAATAGCATCACAAATTTCACAAATAAAGCATTTTTTTCACT
GCATTCTAGTTGTGGTTTGTCCAAACTCATCAATGTATCTTATCATGTCTGGATCCGCTGCATTAATGAA
TCGGCCAACGCGCGGGGAGAGGCGGTTTGCGTATTGGGCGCTCTTCCGCTTCCTCGCTCACTGACTCGCT
GCGCTCGGTCGTTCGGCTGCGGCGAGCGGTATCAGCTCACTCAAAGGCGGTAATACGGTTATCCACAGAA
TCAGGGGATAACGCAGGAAAGAACATGTGAGCAAAAGGCCAGCAAAAGGCCAGGAACCGTAAAAAGGCCG
CGTTGCTGGCGTTTTTCCATAGGCTCCGCCCCCCTGACGAGCATCACAAAAATCGACGCTCAAGTCAGAG
GTGGCGAAACCCGACAGGACTATAAAGATACCAGGCGTTTCCCCCTGGAAGCTCCCTCGTGCGCTCTCCT
GTTCCGACCCTGCCGCTTACCGCATACCTGTCCGCCTTTCTCCCTTCGGGAAGCGTGGCGCTTTCTCATA
GCTCACGCTGTAGGTATCTCAGTTCGGTGTAGGTCGTTCGCTCCAAGCTGGGCTGTGTGCACGAACCCCC
CGTTCAGCCCGACCGCTGCGCCTTATCCGGTAACTATCGTCTTGAGTCCAACCCGGTAAGACACGACTTA
TCGCCACTGGCAGCAGCCACTGGTAACAGGATTAGCAGAGCGAGGTATGTAGGCGGTGCTACAGAGTTCT
TGAAGTGGTGGCCTAACTACGGCTACACTAGAAGAACAGTATTTGGTATCTGCGCTCTGCTGAAGCCAGT
TACCTTCGGAAAAAGAGTTGGTAGCTCTTGATCCGGCAAACAAACCACCGCTGGTAGCGGTGGTTTTTTT
GTTTGCAAGCAGCAGATTACGCGCAGAAAAAAAGGATCTCAAGAAGATCCTTTGATCTTTTCTACGGGGT
CTGACGCTCAGTGGAACGAAAACTCACGTTAAGGGATTTTGGTCATGAGATTATCAAAAAGGATCTTCAC
CTAGATCCTTTTAAATTAAAAATGAAGTTTTAAATCAATCTAAAGTATATATGAGTAAACTTGGTCTGAC
AGTTACCAATGCTTAATCAGTGAGGCACCTATCTCAGCGATCTGTCTATTTCGTTCATCCATAGTTGCCT
GACTCCCCGTCGTGTAGATAACTACGATACGGGAGGGCTTACCATCTGGCCCCAGTGCTGCAATGATACC
GCGAGACCCACGCTCACCGGCTCCAGATTTATCAGCAATAAACCAGCCAGCCGGAAGGGCCGAGCGCAGA
AGTGGTCCTGCAACTTTATCCGCCTCCATCCAGTCTATTAATTGTTGCCGGGAAGCTAGAGTAAGTAGTT
CGCCAGTTAATAGTTTGCGCAACGTTGTTGCCATTGCTACAGGCATCGTGGTGTCACGCTCGTCGTTTGG
TATGGCTTCATTCAGCTCCGGTTCCCAACGATCAAGGCGAGTTACATGATCCCCCATGTTGTGCAAAAAA
GCGGTTAGCTCCTTCGGTCCTCCGATCGTTGTCAGAAGTAAGTTGGCCGCAGTGTTATCACTCATGGTTA
TGGCAGCACTGCATAATTCTCTTACTGTCATGCCATCCGTAAGATGCTTTTCTGTGACTGGTGAGTACTC
AACCAAGTCATTCTGAGAATAGTGTATGCGGCGACCGAGTTGCTCTTGCCCGGCGTCAATACGGGATAAT
ACCGCGCCACATAGCAGAACTTTAAAAGTGCTCATCATTGGAAAACGTTCTTCGGGGCGAAAACTCTCAA
GGATCTTACCGCTGTTGAGATCCAGTTCGATGTAACCCACTCGTGCACCCAACTGATCTTCAGCATCTTT
TACTTTCACCAGCGTTTCTGGGTGAGCAAAAACAGGAAGGCAAAATGCCGCAAAAAAGGGAATAAGGGCG
ACACGGAAATGTTGAATACTCATACTCTTCCTTTTTCAATGACCGCTTTGGAAAAACAAAGACTGTATTT
CCTGGAAATTAATGTTTATTCAATAAACTGTGTATTCAGCTATATTCACATAGTGGTGAGGCTGAAATGA
GGCGGGAAGAGGCGGTTGGGGCTTAATTATATCAATTTGGGTGGCCCCACAGCGCCTCCAAGGCGCCAGT
CCTGTTTTGACAAGTTGCCTCTGGAAGCCTCTCTTCTTTTTCTCCAGAGTAAGCGGAGGCCAGGGGCCCC
CGGCCTCTGCTTAATACTAAAAAAAACAGCTGTTGTCATAGTAATGATTGGGTGGAAACATTCCAGGCCT
GGGTGGAGAGGCTTTTTGCTTCCTCTTGCAAAACCACACTGACATTCCAGGCCTGGGTGGAGAGGCTTTT
TGCTTCCTCTTGCAAAACCACACTGCCCTCTGGAGGGCAGTTGCCTAGCAACTAATTAAAAGAGGATGTC
GCACGGCCAGCTGCGGTCAGTTAGTCACTTCCTGCTTAACTGACTTGACATTTTCTATTTTAAGAGTCGG
GAGGAAAATTACTGTGTTGGAGGCCCTCCGCCATCTTCTGAAGCTGAATCGAATTAACTTGTTTATTGCA
GCTTATAATGGTTACAAATAAAGCAATAGCATCACAAATTTCACAAATAAAGCATTTTTTTCACTGCATT
CTAGTTGTGGTTTGTCCAAACTCATCAATGTATCTTATCATGTCTGGATCTGATATCATCGTC
