LOCUS       Exported 2063 bp ds-DNA linear SYN 08-JUN-2021
DEFINITION  Destination vector for domain insertion.
ACCESSION   .
VERSION     .
KEYWORDS    pTALE-STAR-A_RFP entry
SOURCE      synthetic DNA construct
  ORGANISM  synthetic DNA construct
REFERENCE   1 (bases 1 to 2063)
  AUTHORS   Gogolok S, Garcia-Diaz C, Pollard SM
  TITLE     STAR: a simple TAL effector assembly reaction using isothermal
            assembly.
  JOURNAL   Sci Rep. 2016 Sep 12;6:33209. doi: 10.1038/srep33209.
  PUBMED    27615025
REFERENCE   2 (bases 1 to 2063)
  AUTHORS   .
  TITLE     Direct Submission
  JOURNAL   Exported Jun 8, 2021 from SnapGene Server 1.1.58
            http://www.snapgene.com
FEATURES             Location/Qualifiers
     source          1..2063
                     /organism="synthetic DNA construct"
                     /mol_type="other DNA"
     CDS             4..69
                     /codon_start=1
                     /product="three tandem FLAG(R) epitope tags, followed by an
                     enterokinase cleavage site"
                     /label=3xFLAG
                     /translation="DYKDHDGDYKDHDIDYKDDDDK"
     CDS             76..96
                     /codon_start=1
                     /product="nuclear localization signal of SV40 (simian virus
                     40) large T antigen"
                     /label=SV40 NLS
                     /translation="PKKKRKV"
     CDS             879..899
                     /codon_start=1
                     /product="nuclear localization signal of SV40 (simian virus
                     40) large T antigen"
                     /label=SV40 NLS
                     /translation="PKKKRKV"
     misc_feature    935..956
                     /label=BioBrick prefix
                     /note="BioBrick prefix for parts that do not start with
                     ""ATG"""
     protein_bind    1057..1078
                     /label=CAP binding site
                     /bound_moiety="E. coli catabolite activator protein"
                     /note="CAP binding activates transcription in the presence
                     of cAMP."
     promoter        1093..1123
                     /label=lac promoter
                     /note="promoter for the E. coli lac operon"
     protein_bind    1131..1147
                     /label=lac operator
                     /bound_moiety="lac repressor encoded by lacI"
                     /note="The lac repressor binds to the lac operator to
                     inhibit transcription in E. coli. This inhibition can be
                     relieved by adding lactose or
                     isopropyl-beta-D-thiogalactopyranoside (IPTG)."
     RBS             1165..1176
                     /note="strong bacterial ribosome binding site (Elowitz and
                     Leibler, 2000)"
     CDS             1183..1860
                     /codon_start=1
                     /product="monomeric derivative of DsRed (Campbell et al.,
                     2002)"
                     /label=mRFP1
                     /translation="MASSEDVIKEFMRFKVRMEGSVNGHEFEIEGEGEGRPYEGTQTAK
                     LKVTKGGPLPFAWDILSPQFQYGSKAYVKHPADIPDYLKLSFPEGFKWERVMNFEDGGV
                     VTVTQDSSLQDGEFIYKVKLRGTNFPSDGPVMQKKTMGWEASTERMYPEDGALKGEIKM
                     RLKLKDGGHYDAEVKTTYMAKKPVQLPGAYKTDIKLDITSHNEDYTIVEQYERAEGRHS
                     TGA"
     terminator      1905..1976
                     /label=rrnB T1 terminator
                     /note="transcription terminator T1 from the E. coli rrnB
                     gene"
     terminator      1992..2019
                     /label=T7Te terminator
                     /note="phage T7 early transcription terminator"
     misc_feature    2026..2046
                     /label=BioBrick suffix
                     /note="universal suffix for all parts"
ORIGIN
        1 atggactaca aagaccatga cggtgattat aaagatcatg acatcgatta caaggatgac
       61 gatgacaaga tggcccccaa gaagaagagg aaggtgggca ttcaccgcgg ggtacctatg
      121 gtggacttga ggacactcgg ttattcgcaa cagcaacagg agaaaatcaa gcctaaggtc
      181 aggagcaccg tcgcgcaaca ccacgaggcg cttgtggggc atggcttcac tcatgcgcat
      241 attgtcgcgc tttcacagca ccctgcggcg cttgggacgg tggctgtcaa ataccaagat
      301 atgattgcgg ccctgcccga agccacgcac gaggcaattg taggggtcgg taaacagtgg
      361 tcgggagcgc gagcacttga ggcgctgctg actgtggcgg gtgagcttag ggggcctccg
      421 ctccagctcg acaccgggca gctgctgaag atcgcgaaga gagggggagt aacagcggta
      481 gaggcagtgc acgcctggcg caatgcgctc accggggccc ccttgaacct gcaggatacg
      541 tttatcagtg ataaagtgtc aagcatgaca aagttgcagc cgaatacagt ggtatcctgc
      601 aggtgctctg tcaggaccac gggcttacgc cacaacaggt ggtggcgatt gcatctaaca
      661 ttggcggacg ccctgccttg gtgtccatcg tagcccaatt gtccaggccc gatcccgcgt
      721 tggctgcgtt aacgaatgac catctggtgg cgttggcatg tcttggtgga cgacccgcgc
      781 tcgatgcagt caaaaagggt ctgcctcatg ctcccgcatt gatcaaaaga accaaccggc
      841 ggattcccga gagaacttcc catcgagtcg cggctagccc caagaagaag agaaaggtgg
      901 aggccagcgg ttccggacag tagagacgcc attggaattc gcggccgctt ctagagcaat
      961 acgcaaaccg cctctccccg cgcgttggcc gattcattaa tgcagctggc acgacaggtt
     1021 tcccgactgg aaagcgggca gtgagcgcaa cgcaattaat gtgagttagc tcactcatta
     1081 ggcaccccag gctttacact ttatgcttcc ggctcgtatg ttgtgtggaa ttgtgagcgg
     1141 ataacaattt cacacatact agagaaagag gagaaatact agatggcttc ctccgaagac
     1201 gttatcaaag agttcatgcg tttcaaagtt cgtatggaag gttccgttaa cggtcacgag
     1261 ttcgaaatcg aaggtgaagg tgaaggtcgt ccgtacgaag gtacccagac cgctaaactg
     1321 aaagttacca aaggtggtcc gctgccgttc gcttgggaca tcctgtcccc gcagttccag
     1381 tacggttcca aagcttacgt taaacacccg gctgacatcc cggactacct gaaactgtcc
     1441 ttcccggaag gtttcaaatg ggaacgtgtt atgaacttcg aagacggtgg tgttgttacc
     1501 gttacccagg actcctccct gcaagacggt gagttcatct acaaagttaa actgcgtggt
     1561 accaacttcc cgtccgacgg tccggttatg cagaaaaaaa ccatgggttg ggaagcttcc
     1621 accgaacgta tgtacccgga agacggtgct ctgaaaggtg aaatcaaaat gcgtctgaaa
     1681 ctgaaagacg gtggtcacta cgacgctgaa gttaaaacca cctacatggc taaaaaaccg
     1741 gttcagctgc cgggtgctta caaaaccgac atcaaactgg acatcacctc ccacaacgaa
     1801 gactacacca tcgttgaaca gtacgaacgt gctgaaggtc gtcactccac cggtgcttaa
     1861 taacgctgat agtgctagtg tagatcgcta ctagagccag gcatcaaata aaacgaaagg
     1921 ctcagtcgaa agactgggcc tttcgtttta tctgttgttt gtcggtgaac gctctctact
     1981 agagtcacac tggctcacct tcgggtgggc ctttctgcgt ttatatacta gtagcggccg
     2041 ctgcagtcag accgtctcaa gct
//
